>Addgene plasmid #47300 | TAL3581 | depositor partial sequence | sequence record 67387 | Insert sequence
ATGGACTACAAAGACCATGACGGTGATTATAAAGATCATGACATCGATTACAAGGATGACGATGACAAGA
TGGCCCCCAAGAAGAAGAGGAAGGTGGGCATTCACCGCGGGGTACCTATGGTGGACTTGAGGACACTCGG
TTATTCGCAACAGCAACAGGAGAAAATCAAGCCTAAGGTCAGGAGCACCGTCGCGCAACACCACGAGGCG
CTTGTGGGGCATGGCTTCACTCATGCGCATATTGTCGCGCTTTCACAGCACCCTGCGGCGCTTGGGACGG
TGGCTGTCAAATACCAAGATATGATTGCGGCCCTGCCCGAAGCCACGCACGAGGCAATTGTAGGGGTCGG
TAAACAGTGGTCGGGAGCGCGAGCACTTGAGGCGCTGCTGACTGTGGCGGGTGAGCTTAGGGGGCCTCCG
CTCCAGCTCGACACCGGGCAGCTGCTGAAGATCGCGAAGAGAGGGGGAGTAACAGCGGTAGAGGCAGTGC
ACGCCTGGCGCAATGCGCTCACCGGGGCCCCCTTGAACCTGACCCCAGACCAGGTAGTCGCAATCGCGTC
AAACGGAGGGGGAAAGCAAGCCCTGGAAACCGTGCAAAGGTTGTTGCCGGTCCTTTGTCAAGACCACGGC
CTTACACCGGAGCAAGTCGTGGCCATTGCAAGCAATGGGGGTGGCAAACAGGCTCTTGAGACGGTTCAGA
GACTTCTCCCAGTTCTCTGTCAAGCCCACGGGCTGACTCCCGATCAAGTTGTAGCGATTGCGTCGAACAT
TGGAGGGAAACAAGCATTGGAGACTGTCCAACGGCTCCTTCCCGTGTTGTGTCAAGCCCACGGTTTGACG
CCTGCACAAGTGGTCGCCATCGCCAGCCATGATGGCGGTAAGCAGGCGCTGGAAACAGTACAGCGCCTGC
TGCCTGTACTGTGCCAGGATCATGGACTGACCCCAGACCAGGTAGTCGCAATCGCGAACAATAATGGGGG
AAAGCAAGCCCTGGAAACCGTGCAAAGGTTGTTGCCGGTCCTTTGTCAAGACCACGGCCTTACACCGGAG
CAAGTCGTGGCCATTGCAAGCAACATCGGTGGCAAACAGGCTCTTGAGACGGTTCAGAGACTTCTCCCAG
TTCTCTGTCAAGCCCACGGGCTGACTCCCGATCAAGTTGTAGCGATTGCGTCGAACATTGGAGGGAAACA
AGCATTGGAGACTGTCCAACGGCTCCTTCCCGTGTTGTGTCAAGCCCACGGTTTGACGCCTGCACAAGTG
GTCGCCATCGCCTCCAATATTGGCGGTAAGCAGGCGCTGGAAACAGTACAGCGCCTGCTGCCTGTACTGT
GCCAGGATCATGGACTGACCCCAGACCAGGTAGTCGCAATCGCGTCAAACGGAGGGGGAAAGCAAGCCCT
GGAAACCGTGCAAAGGTTGTTGCCGGTCCTTTGTCAAGACCACGGCCTTACACCGGAGCAAGTCGTGGCC
ATTGCAAATAATAACGGTGGCAAACAGGCTCTTGAGACGGTTCAGAGACTTCTCCCAGTTCTCTGTCAAG
CCCACGGGCTGACTCCCGATCAAGTTGTAGCGATTGCGTCGCATGACGGAGGGAAACAAGCATTGGAGAC
TGTCCAACGGCTCCTTCCCGTGTTGTGTCAAGCCCACGGTTTGACGCCTGCACAAGTGGTCGCCATCGCC
AGCCATGATGGCGGTAAGCAGGCGCTGGAAACAGTACAGCGCCTGCTGCCTGTACTGTGCCAGGATCATG
GACTGACCCCAGACCAGGTAGTCGCAATCGCGTCGAACATTGGGGGAAAGCAAGCCCTGGAAACCGTGCA
AAGGTTGTTGCCGGTCCTTTGTCAAGACCACGGCCTTACACCGGAGCAAGTCGTGGCCATTGCAAGCAAT
GGGGGTGGCAAACAGGCTCTTGAGACGGTTCAGAGACTTCTCCCAGTTCTCTGTCAAGCCCACGGGCTGA
CTCCCGATCAAGTTGTAGCGATTGCGTCGCATGACGGAGGGAAACAAGCATTGGAGACTGTCCAACGGCT
CCTTCCCGTGTTGTGTCAAGCCCACGGTTTGACGCCTGCACAAGTGGTCGCCATCGCCTCGAATGGCGGC
GGTAAGCAGGCGCTGGAAACAGTACAGCGCCTGCTGCCTGTACTGTGCCAGGATCATGGACTGACACCCG
AACAGGTGGTCGCCATTGCTTCCCACGACGGAGGACGGCCAGCCTTGGAG
