>Addgene plasmid #47300 | TAL3581 | addgene partial sequence | sequence record 69118 | JDS-TALEN-F 5'-TAGGGGTCGGTAAACAGTGG-3'
ACTGTGGCGGGTGAGCTTAGGGGGCCTCCGCTCCAGCTCGACACCGGGCAGCTGCTGAAGATCGCGAAGA
GAGGGGGAGTAACAGCGGTAGAGGCAGTGCACGCCTGGCGCAATGCGCTCACCGGGGCCCCCTTGAACCT
GACCCCAGACCAGGTAGTCGCAATCGCGTCAAACGGAGGGGGAAAGCAAGCCCTGGAAACCGTGCAAAGG
TTGTTGCCGGTCCTTTGTCAAGACCACGGCCTTACACCGGAGCAAGTCGTGGCCATTGCAAGCAATGGGG
GTGGCAAACAGGCTCTTGAGACGGTTCAGAGACTTCTCCCAGTTCTCTGTCAAGCCCACGGGCTGACTCC
CGATCAAGTTGTAGCGATTGCGTCGAACATTGGAGGGAAACAAGCATTGGAGACTGTCCAACGGCTCCTT
CCCGTGTTGTGTCAAGCCCACGGTTTGACGCCTGCACAAGTGGTCGCCATCGCCAGCCATGATGGCGGTA
AGCAGGCGCTGGAAACAGTACAGCGCCTGCTGCCTGTACTGTGCCAGGATCATGGACTGACCCCAGACCA
GGTAGTCGCAATCGCGAACAATAATGGGGGAAAGCAAGCCCTGGAAACCGTGCAAAGGTTGTTGCCGGTC
CTTTGTCAAGACCACGGCCTTACACCGGAGCAAGTCGTGGCCATTGCAAGCAACATCGGTGGCAAACAGG
CTCTTGAGACGGTTCAGAGACTTCTCCCAGTTCTCTGTCAAGCCCACGGGCTGACTCCCGATCAAGTTGT
AGCGATTGCGTCGAACATTGGAGGGAAACAAGCATTGGAGACTGTCCAACGGCTCCTTCCCGTGTTGTGT
CAAGCCCACGGTT
