[The description below was written by a language model from this plasmid's Addgene catalogue record.]
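Description:
TAL3581 is a TALEN expression plasmid built on the JDS71 backbone, a mammalian expression vector that also carries a T7 promoter. It encodes the "right" half of a TAL effector nuclease pair directed against the zebrafish (D. rerio) gene tppp3, and belongs to a set of zebrafish community TALEN constructs. The plasmid is propagated in E. coli as a high-copy vector under ampicillin selection. The record does not list the origin of replication or other backbone features, and no feature table is provided.

The insert, about 1.4 kb, is an engineered array of TAL effector repeats designed to recognise a specific 18-nucleotide site in tppp3. It is not the tppp3 coding sequence itself. The array was cloned into the roughly 6.4 kb backbone through BsmBI sites that were destroyed in the process, which places the repeats in frame with elements supplied by the backbone: an N-terminal 3X FLAG epitope tag for detection and a C-terminal wild-type FokI nuclease domain. Expression in mammalian cells is driven by the CMV promoter, and the use of a BGH reverse sequencing primer suggests a BGH polyadenylation region downstream. The T7 designation suggests the coding region can also be transcribed in vitro into mRNA, the usual delivery route for zebrafish embryos.

Because FokI cleaves only as a dimer, this construct is meant to be used with the matching left-hand tppp3 TALEN. When both bind flanking half-sites, a double-strand break forms in the spacer between them, and error-prone repair produces indel mutations that disrupt the gene. The associated work concerns targeted gene disruption in somatic zebrafish cells.
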