Addgene plasmid #47300: TAL3581
Depositing lab: Keith Joung. Depositing organization: Massachusetts General Hospital. Publication: Targeted gene disruption in somatic zebrafish cells using engineered TALENs. Sander JD, Cade L, Khayter C, Reyon D, Peterson RT, Joung JK, Yeh JR. Nat Biotechnol. 2011 Aug 5;29(8):697-8. doi: 10.1038/nbt.1934. PubMed 21822241.
Backbone
  Vector backbone: JDS71
  Backbone manufacturer: Addgene plasmid #32287
  Backbone size w/o insert (bp): 6447
  Vector type: Mammalian Expression ; T7
Growth in bacteria
  Bacterial resistance: Ampicillin, 100 μg/mL
  Growth temperature: 37°C
  Growth strain: XL1 Blue
  Copy number: High Copy
Gene/Insert
  Gene/Insert name: ZebrafishCommunity-tppp3-right (alt name: tppp3)
  Species: D. rerio (zebrafish)
  Insert size (bp): 1430
  Entrez Gene: tppp3 (a.k.a. zgc:77934)
  Promoter: CMV
  Tag / fusion protein: 3X Flag (N terminal on backbone); WT FOKI (C terminal on backbone)
  Cloning method: Restriction Enzyme; 5′ cloning site BsmBI (destroyed during cloning); 3′ cloning site BsmBI (destroyed during cloning)
  Sequencing primers: 5′ CMV-F; 3′ BGH-rev
Terms and licenses: Academic/Nonprofit Terms; Industry Terms: Not Available to Industry
Depositor comments: Target binding site: TTTACGAAATGCCATCTC It is strongly recommended that users perform a diagnostic digest to verify this plasmid prior to use. For example, a double digest of the plasmid with BamHI and KpnI should result in two bands at 2.3kb and 5.8kb.
How to cite: TAL3581 was a gift from Keith Joung (Addgene plasmid # 47300 ; http://n2t.net/addgene:47300 ; RRID:Addgene_47300)
